Addgene plasmid #160864: pLNL1133
Purpose: PJ23110-RBS-ScEEB1-mRuby2-tL3S2P24_KanR_p15A
Depositing lab: John Dueber. Depositing organization: University of California, Berkeley. Publication: Exploration of Acetylation as a Base-Labile Protecting Group in Escherichia coli for an Indigo Precursor. Latimer LN, Russ ZN, Lucas J, Dueber JE. ACS Synth Biol. 2020 Sep 18. doi: 10.1021/acssynbio.0c00297. PubMed 32886882.
Backbone
  Vector backbone: p15A
  Total vector size (bp): 4442
  Vector type: Bacterial Expression, Synthetic Biology
Growth in bacteria
  Bacterial resistance: Kanamycin, 50 μg/mL
  Growth temperature: 37°C
  Growth strain: DH5alpha
  Copy number: Low Copy
Gene/Insert
  Gene/Insert name: Medium-chain fatty acid ethyl ester synthase (alt name: EEB1)
  Species: S. cerevisiae (budding yeast)
  Insert size (bp): 2212
  Promoter: PJ23110
  Tag / fusion protein: mRuby2 (C terminal on insert)
  Cloning method: Restriction Enzyme; 5′ cloning site BsaI (destroyed during cloning); 3′ cloning site BsaI (destroyed during cloning)
  Sequencing primers: 5′ accatctgaatcatgcgcgg; 3′ ctggttccggctgtcttgc
Terms and licenses: Academic/Nonprofit Terms; Industry Terms: Not Available to Industry
How to cite: pLNL1133 was a gift from John Dueber (Addgene plasmid # 160864 ; http://n2t.net/addgene:160864 ; RRID:Addgene_160864)
