[The description below was written by a language model from this plasmid's Addgene catalogue record and pLannotate feature annotations shown in this document.]
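Description:
pLNL1133 is a 4,442 bp bacterial expression plasmid built for synthetic biology work in Escherichia coli. It replicates from the p15A origin, which the catalogue lists as low copy and which is compatible with ColE1-type plasmids, so it can be co-maintained with a second construct in the same cell. Selection is by kanamycin through an aph(3')-Ia aminoglycoside phosphotransferase gene on the opposite strand from the expression cassette. The annotation also flags short fragments resembling the pBR322 bom region and the RSF1030 origin next to p15A. These are partial matches and most likely reflect sequence similarity within the backbone, not functional elements.

The payload is a single constitutive expression unit: the Anderson-series promoter J23110 (annotated by the software as a fragment of the closely related consensus promoter J23119), a ribosome binding site, the Saccharomyces cerevisiae EEB1 coding sequence, a C-terminal mRuby2 fusion, and the synthetic terminator L3S2P24, which is named in the purpose line but not annotated in the feature table. EEB1 encodes a medium-chain fatty acid ethyl ester synthase that also has esterase (hydrolytic) activity. The in-frame red fluorescent protein allows expression of the enzyme to be monitored by fluorescence. The cassette was assembled through BsaI sites that were destroyed in cloning, consistent with Golden Gate-style assembly.

The associated publication concerns acetylation as a base-labile protecting group for an indigo precursor in E. coli, so this plasmid was presumably used to express the yeast enzyme in that context, although the record does not state its specific role in the study.
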