Features (pLannotate 1.2.2; 7 found; start..end, strand, type, name):
    219..1034    -  CDS            KanR: aminoglycoside phosphotransferase; aph(3')-Ia; confers resistance to kanamycin in bacteria or G418 (Geneticin®) in eukaryotes
   1183..1204    +  misc_feature   bom (fragment): basis of mobility region from pBR322
   1303..1358    -  rep_origin     RSF ori (fragment): Plasmids containing the RSF 1030 origin of replication can be propagated in E. coli cells that contain additional plasmids with compatible origins.
   1446..1991    -  rep_origin     p15A ori: Plasmids containing the medium-copy-number p15A origin of replication can be propagated in E. coli cells that contain a second plasmid with the ColE1 origin.
   2222..2250    +  promoter       J23119 promoter (fragment): bacterial promoter (Registry of Standard Biological Parts BBa J23119)
   2278..3645    +  CDS            EEB1: MCFS1_YEAST - Experimental evidence at protein level: Swiss-Prot protein existence level 1. Displays enzymatic activity both for medium-chain fatty acid (MCFA) ethyl ester synthesis and hydrolysis (esterase activity). MCFA are toxic for yeast and this enzyme could thus be involved in their detoxification by esterification. From Saccharomyces cerevisiae (strain ATCC 204508 / S288c) (Baker's yeast).
   3652..4359    +  CDS            mRuby2: mRuby2 is a basic (constitutively fluorescent) red fluorescent protein published in 2012, derived from Entacmaea quadricolor. It has moderate acid sensitivity.
>Addgene plasmid #160864 | pLNL1133 | addgene full sequence | sequence record 323035 | Addgene NGS Result
GTCAGTGGTGCTCACACTGACGAATCATGTACAGATCATACCGATGACTGCCTGGCGACTCACAACTAAG
CAAGACAGCCGGAACCAGCGCCGGCGAACACCACTGCATATATGGCATATCACAACAGTCCACGTCTCAA
GCAGTTACAGAGATGTTACGAACCACTAGTGCACTGCAGTACAGCGGCCGCGTGTTACAACCAATTAACC
AATTCTGATTAGAAAAACTCATCGAGCATCAAATGAAACTGCAATTTATTCATATCAGGATTATCAATAC
CATATTTTTGAAAAAGCCGTTTCTGTAATGAAGGAGAAAACTCACCGAGGCAGTTCCATAGGATGGCAAG
ATCCTGGTATCGGTCTGCGATTCCGACTCGTCCAACATCAATACAACCTATTAATTTCCCCTCGTCAAAA
ATAAGGTTATCAAGTGAGAAATCACCATGAGTGACGACTGAATCCGGTGAGAATGGCAAAAGCTTATGCA
TTTCTTTCCAGACTTGTTCAACAGGCCAGCCATTACGCTCGTCATCAAAATCACTCGCATCAACCAAACC
GTTATTCATTCGTGATTGCGCCTGAGCGAGGCGAAATACGCGATCGCTGTTAAAAGGACAATTACAAACA
GGAATCGAATGCAACCGGCGCAGGAACACTGCCAGCGCATCAACAATATTTTCACCTGAATCAGGATATT
CTTCTAATACCTGGAATGCTGTTTTCCCGGGGATCGCAGTGGTGAGTAACCATGCATCATCAGGAGTACG
GATAAAATGCTTGATGGTCGGAAGAGGCATAAATTCCGTCAGCCAGTTTAGTCTGACCATCTCATCTGTA
ACATCATTGGCAACGCTACCTTTGCCATGTTTCAGAAACAACTCTGGCGCATCGGGCTTCCCATACAATC
GATAGATTGTCGCACCTGATTGCCCGACATTATCGCGAGCCCATTTATACCCATATAAATCAGCATCCAT
GTTGGAATTTAATCGCGGCCTGGAGCAAGACGTTTCCCGTTGAATATGGCTCATAACACCCCTTGTATTA
CTGTTTATGTAAGCAGACAGTTTTATTGTTCATGATGATATATTTTTATCTTGTGCAATGTAACATCAGA
GATTTTGAGACACAACGTGGCTTTGTTGAATAAATCGAACTTTTGCTGAGTTGAAGGATCAGTAGCGGAG
TGTATACTGGCTTACTATGTTGGCACTGATGAGGGTGTCAGTGAAGTGCTTCATGTGGCAGGAGAAAAAA
GGCTGCACCGGTGCGTCAGCAGAATATGTGATACAGGATATATTCCGCTTCCTCGCTCACTGACTCGCTA
CGCTCGGTCGTTCGACTGCGGCGAGCGGAAATGGCTTACGAACGGGGCGGAGATTTCCTGGAAGATGCCA
GGAAGATACTTAACAGGGAAGTGAGAGGGCCGCGGCAAAGCCGTTTTTCCATAGGCTCCGCCCCCCTGAC
AAGCATCACGAAATCTGACGCTCAAATCAGTGGTGGCGAAACCCGACAGGACTATAAAGATACCAGGCGT
TTCCCCCTGGCGGCTCCCTCGTGCGCTCTCCTGTTCCTGCCTTTCGGTTTACCGGTGTCATTCCGCTGTT
ATGGCCGCGTTTGTCTCATTCCACGCCTGACACTCAGTTCCGGGTAGGCAGTTCGCTCCAAGCTGGACTG
TATGCACGAACCCCCCGTTCAGTCCGACCGCTGCGCCTTATCCGGTAACTATCGTCTTGAGTCCAACCCG
GAAAGACATGCAAAAGCACCACTGGCAGCAGCCACTGGTAATTGATTTAGAGGAGTTAGTCTTGAAGTCA
TGCGCCGGTTAAGGCTAAACTGAAAGGACAAGTTTTGGTGACTGCGCTCCTCCAAGCCAGTTACCTCGGT
TCAAAGAGTTGGTAGCTCAGAGAACCTTCGAAAAACCGCCCTGCAAGGCGGTTTTTTCGTTTTCAGAGCA
AGAGATTACGCGCAGACCAAAACGATCTCAAGAAGATCATCTTATTAATCAGATAAAATATTTGCGGCCG
CCCCTGAATTCGCATCTAGACTGATGAGACGTGGTAGAGCCACAAACAGCCGGTACAAGCAACGATCTCC
AGGACCATCTGAATCATGCGCGGATGACACGAACTCACGACGGCGATCACAGACATTAACCCACAGTACA
GACACTGCGACAACGTGGCAATTCGTCGCAATACAACGGATTTACTTTACGGCTAGCTCAGTCCTAGGTA
CAATGCTAGCGCTAGCTTCACACAGGAAACCAGATCTATGTTTCGCTCGGGTTACTATCCAACTGTCACT
CCTAGCCATTGGGGCTATAACGGCACCGTCAAACATGTACTGGGAGAGAAAGGAACCAAGTCTTTGGCTT
TCAGAGATTCTAAGCGCCAAATTCCTCTTCATGAATTCGTAACCAAACACGTGCCTACACTCAAAGATGG
TGCAAATTTTAGGTTAAACAGCTTGCTTTTCACAGGTTACTTACAGACCCTTTATTTGTCAGCCGGTGAT
TTTTCCAAAAAATTTCAGGTATTTTATGGAAGAGAGATTATAAAATTTTCTGATGGAGGGGTCTGCACTG
CAGATTGGGTTATGCCTGAATGGGAGCAAACATATTCATTAAATGCTGAAAAGGCTAGTTTTAACGAGAA
ACAATTTTCGAACGATGAAAAGGCCACCCATCCAAAGGGTTGGCCTCGTCTTCACCCGAGAACTAGATAT
CTATCCTCTGAGGAACTTGAAAAATGTCATTCTAAGGGTTATTCTTACCCTTTAGTGGTAGTACTTCATG
GTCTTGCAGGGGGAAGCCATGAGCCTCTCATCAGGGCATTATCTGAAGATCTATCAAAAGTCGGTGACGG
TAAATTCCAAGTGGTAGTCCTTAATGCTAGAGGTTGCTCAAGATCTAAAGTCACCACCCGTAGAATCTTT
ACCGCATTACACACAGGTGATGTGAGAGAATTTTTGAACCACCAAAAAGCTCTATTTCCGCAAAGAAAAA
TATATGCAGTCGGAACATCATTTGGAGCAGCCATGCTAACGAACTACTTAGGTGAAGAAGGAGATAACTG
TCCATTAAATGCTGCAGTCGCTCTCTCAAACCCATGGGATTTCGTACACACTTGGGACAAGTTGGCTCAT
GATTGGTGGTCCAACCATATTTTTTCTAGAACTTTAACACAATTTCTAACAAGGACTGTCAAGGTTAATA
TGAATGAGTTGCAGGTACCAGAGAATTTTGAGGTTTCGCACAAACCGACAGTTGAGAAACCAGTCTTTTA
TACGTATACCAGAGAAAATTTGGAAAAGGCTGAAAAATTTACAGACATATTAGAATTCGATAATCTTTTC
ACTGCCCCATCGATGGGCCTGCCGGACGGGTTAACATATTATAGAAAGGCCAGTTCGATAAATAGATTGC
CTAATATCAAAATCCCAACTTTAATAATCAACGCAACGGATGATCCAGTTACAGGTGAAAACGTAATTCC
GTACAAACAAGCTAGAGAAAATCCTTGTGTGTTGTTATGCGAGACTGACTTGGGTGGACATTTGGCTTAT
CTCGACAATGAAAGTAATTCCTGGTTAACAAAGCAAGCTGCCGAGTTCTTGGGCAGCTTTGATGAGTTAG
TTTTAGGATCCGTGTCCAAAGGAGAGGAGTTAATCAAGGAAAACATGAGAATGAAAGTTGTCATGGAGGG
CTCCGTTAATGGTCACCAATTCAAGTGTACAGGGGAAGGTGAAGGTAATCCTTACATGGGTACACAAACT
ATGAGAATTAAAGTAATTGAAGGCGGACCACTACCATTTGCATTTGACATTCTGGCAACGTCATTCATGT
ACGGATCACGAACTTTCATCAAGTACCCTAAAGGTATACCAGACTTTTTCAAGCAATCTTTTCCAGAGGG
TTTTACATGGGAAAGGGTTACAAGATACGAAGATGGGGGTGTCGTCACAGTTATGCAAGATACTTCATTA
GAAGATGGCTGCCTTGTCTATCATGTGCAAGTAAGAGGGGTGAATTTTCCTTCTAACGGACCTGTGATGC
AGAAAAAGACCAAAGGTTGGGAACCAAATACTGAAATGATGTACCCAGCTGATGGAGGTTTGAGAGGCTA
CACACACATGGCGCTTAAAGTTGATGGTGGAGGTCATTTGTCTTGTAGTTTTGTTACCACTTATCGTTCT
AAAAAGACTGTTGGCAATATCAAAATGCCAGGAATACATGCTGTAGACCACAGACTAGAAAGACTCGAAG
AGAGCGATAACGAAATGTTCGTTGTACAGAGAGAGCATGCCGTAGCCAAATTTGCTGGCTTAGGCGGTGG
TATGGATGAATTGTATAAGTAACTCGAGTGGCCTCGGTACCAAATTCCAGAAAAGACACCCGAAAGGGTG
TTTTTTCGTTTTGGTCCGCTGGAAATCTGCTC
